Addgene plasmid #133897: pBW
Purpose: (Empty Backbone) Expression of Gal4BD-Bait hybrid protein.
Depositing lab: Sebastian Maurer. Depositing organization: Centre for Genomic Regulation (CRG). Publication: rec-YnH enables simultaneous many-by-many detection of direct protein-protein and protein-RNA interactions. Yang JS, Garriga-Canut M, Link N, Carolis C, Broadbent K, Beltran-Sastre V, Serrano L, Maurer SP. Nat Commun. 2018 Sep 14;9(1):3747. doi: 10.1038/s41467-018-06128-x. PubMed 30217970.
Backbone
  Vector backbone: pBW
  Backbone size (bp): 9022
  Vector type: Yeast Expression
  Selectable markers: TRP1
Growth in bacteria
  Bacterial resistance: Chloramphenicol and Kanamycin, 25 & 50 μg/mL
  Growth temperature: 37°C
  Growth strain: ccdB Survival
  Copy number: High Copy
Gene/Insert
  Cloning method: Restriction Enzyme
  Sequencing primers: 5′ TAATACGACTCACTATAGG; 3′ TTTCGTTTTAAAACCTAAGAGTC
Terms and licenses: Academic/Nonprofit Terms; Industry Terms: Not Available to Industry
How to cite: pBW was a gift from Sebastian Maurer (Addgene plasmid # 133897 ; http://n2t.net/addgene:133897 ; RRID:Addgene_133897)
