[The description below was written by a language model from this plasmid's Addgene catalogue record and pLannotate feature annotations shown in this document.]
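Description:
pBW is an empty yeast expression backbone of about 9 kb, designed for producing bait proteins fused to the GAL4 DNA-binding domain in yeast hybrid interaction assays. It is a shuttle plasmid. In E. coli it replicates from a high-copy ColE1/pUC-type origin and is selected with kanamycin through a Tn5 NeoR/KanR gene driven by the AmpR promoter. In Saccharomyces cerevisiae it is maintained episomally by the 2μ origin and selected by tryptophan prototrophy through TRP1 under its own promoter. An f1 origin is also present, along with small annotated fragments (lacZα, lacI, rop, bom, ble, poly(A) signals) that appear to be remnants of earlier vector construction.

The expression unit consists of the yeast ADH1 promoter driving the GAL4 DNA-binding domain, followed by a T7 promoter, a Gateway destination cassette, a T7 terminator and the ADH1 terminator. The cassette is flanked by attR1 and attR2 and carries a chloramphenicol resistance gene together with the ccdB toxin gene. This explains both the additional chloramphenicol selection and the need to propagate the empty vector in a ccdB-tolerant strain. In an LR recombination, an open reading frame from an entry clone replaces the CmR/ccdB segment and is placed downstream of the GAL4 domain to give a Gal4BD-bait fusion, while ccdB counterselects unrecombined plasmid in standard hosts. The catalogue entry nonetheless lists restriction enzyme cloning as the method.

The associated publication describes a recombination-based many-by-many yeast hybrid screening method for detecting direct protein-protein and protein-RNA interactions, in which this vector would supply the bait side. The record does not describe the partner prey vector.
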