Features (pLannotate 1.2.2; 30 found; start..end, strand, type, name):
     30..734     +  promoter       ADH1 promoter: S. cerevisiae ADH1; promoter for alcohol dehydrogenase 1
    762..1202    +  CDS            GAL4 DNA binding domain: DNA binding domain of the GAL4 transcriptional activator; Saccharomyces cerevisiae GAL4 (truncated)
   1213..1231    +  promoter       T7 promoter: promoter for bacteriophage T7 RNA polymerase
   1317..1441    +  protein_bind   attR1: mutant version of attR; recombination site for the Gateway® LR reaction LR Clonase™
   1466..1496    +  promoter       lac UV5 promoter: E. coli lac promoter with an "up" mutation
   1520..1549    +  promoter       cat promoter (fragment): promoter of the E. coli cat gene encoding chloramphenicol acetyltransferase
   1550..2209    +  CDS            CmR: chloramphenicol acetyltransferase; cat; confers resistance to chloramphenicol
   2388..2546    +  CDS            ccdA (fragment): CCDA_ECO57 - Also known as H, letA. Experimental evidence at protein level: Swiss-Prot protein existence level 1. Antitoxin component of a type II toxin-antitoxin (TA) system which inhibits the post-segregational killing (PSK) of plasmid-free cells, also referred to as a plasmid addiction system. Binds to and blocks the activity of CcdB; will also remove bound CcdB protein from the CcdB-GyrA complex by forming a CcdA-CcdB complex, a process termed rejuvenation. Functions as a transcriptional corepressor for the ccdAB operon, repression also requires CcdB (By similarity). From Escherichia coli
   2551..2853    +  CDS            ccdB: CCDB_ECOLI - Also known as G, letB, letD. Experimental evidence at protein level: Swiss-Prot protein existence level 1. Toxic component of a type II toxin-antitoxin (TA) system, functioning in plasmid maintainence. Responsible for the post- segregational killing (PSK) of plasmid-free cells, also referred to as a plasmid addiction system. Half-life of over 2 hours. Cell killing by CcdB is accompanied by filamentation, defects in chromosome and plasmid segregation, defects in cell division, formation of anucleate cells, decreased DNA synthesis and plasmid loss. Interferes with the activity of DN
   2897..3021    -  protein_bind   attR2: mutant version of attR; recombination site for the Gateway® LR reaction LR Clonase™
   3060..3107    +  terminator     T7 terminator: transcription terminator for bacteriophage T7 RNA polymerase
   3134..3321    +  terminator     ADH1 terminator: S. cerevisiae ADH1; transcription terminator for the S. cerevisiae alcohol dehydrogenase 1 (ADH1) gene
   3369..3385    -  protein_bind   lac operator: The lac repressor binds to the lac operator to inhibit transcription in E. coli. This inhibition can be relieved by adding lactose or isopropyl-β-D-thiogalactopyranoside (IPTG). lac repressor encoded by lacI
   3393..3423    -  promoter       lac promoter: promoter for the E. coli lac operon
   3438..3459    -  protein_bind   CAP binding site: CAP binding activates transcription in the presence of cAMP. E. coli catabolite activator protein
   3472..3564    -  CDS            lacI (fragment): lac repressor; lacI; The lac repressor binds to the lac operator to inhibit transcription in E. coli. This inhibition can be relieved by adding lactose or isopropyl-β-D-thiogalactopyranoside (IPTG).
   3747..4335    -  rep_origin     ori: high-copy-number ColE1/pMB1/pBR322/pUC origin of replication
   4557..4573    +  polyA_signal   bGH poly(A) signal (fragment): bovine growth hormone polyadenylation signal
   4664..4711    -  polyA_signal   HSV TK poly(A) signal: herpes simplex virus thymidine kinase polyadenylation signal (Cole and Stacy, 1985)
   4770..4922    -  CDS            ble (fragment): BLE_KLEPN - Experimental evidence at protein level: Swiss-Prot protein existence level 1. Binding protein with a strong affinity to the bleomycin family of antibiotics. Binds to CL990; an antimitotic-antibiotic compound. From Klebsiella pneumoniae.
   4943..5737    -  CDS            NeoR/KanR: aminoglycoside phosphotransferase from Tn5; aph(3')-II (or nptII); confers resistance to neomycin, kanamycin, and G418 (Geneticin®)
   5738..5842    -  promoter       AmpR promoter: bla
   5869..7211    -  rep_origin     2μ ori: yeast 2μ plasmid origin of replication
   7279..7314    +  CDS            rop (fragment): Rop protein, which maintains plasmids at low copy number; rop
   7416..7465    +  misc_feature   bom (fragment): basis of mobility region from pBR322
   7604..7751    +  promoter       TRP1 promoter: S. cerevisiae TRP1
   7752..8426    +  CDS            TRP1: phosphoribosylanthranilate isomerase, required for tryptophan biosynthesis; S. cerevisiae TRP1; yeast auxotrophic marker
   8477..8528    +  misc_feature   bom (fragment): basis of mobility region from pBR322
   8556..8984    -  rep_origin     f1 ori (sequence partly withheld): f1 bacteriophage origin of replication; arrow indicates direction of (+) strand synthesis
   8988..29      -  CDS            lacZα (fragment) (across the origin): LacZα fragment of β-galactosidase; lacZ fragment
>Addgene plasmid #133897 | pBW | addgene full sequence | sequence record 266981 | Addgene NGS Result
CGGTGCGGGCCTCTTCGCTATTACGCCAGATCCTTTTGTTGTTTCCGGGTGTACAATATGGACTTCCTCT
TTTCTGGCAACCAAACCCATACATCGGGATTCCTATAATACCTTCGTTGGTCTCCCTAACATGTAGGTGG
CGGAGGGGAGATATACAATAGAACAGATACCAGACAAGACATAATGGGCTAAACAAGACTACACCAATTA
CACTGCCTCATTGATGGTGGTACATAACGAACTAATACTGTAGCCCTAGACTTGATAGCCATCATCATAT
CGAAGTTTCACTACCCTTTTTCCATTTGCCATCTATTGAAGTAATAATAGGCGCATGCAACTTCTTTTCT
TTTTTTTTCTTTTCTCTCTCCCCCGTTGTTGTCTCACCATATCCGCAATGACAAAAAAATGATGGAAGAC
ACTAAAGGAAAAAATTAACGACAAAGACAGCACCAACAGATGTCGTTGTTCCAGAGCTGATGAGGGGTAT
CTCGAAGCACACGAAACTTTTTCCTTCCTTCATTCACGCACACTACTCTCTAATGAGCAACGGTATACGG
CCTTCCTTCCAGTTACTTGAATTTGAAATAAAAAAAAGTTTGCTGTCTTGCTATCAAGTATAAATAGACC
TGCAATTATTAATCTTTTGTTTCCTCGTCATTGTTCTCGTTCCCTTTCTTCCTTGTTTCTTTTTCTGCAC
AATATTTCAAGCTATACCAAGCATACAATCAACTCCAAGCTTGAAGCAAGCCTCCTGAAAGATGAAGCTA
CTGTCTTCTATCGAACAAGCATGCGATATTTGCCGACTTAAAAAGCTCAAGTGCTCCAAAGAAAAACCGA
AGTGCGCCAAGTGTCTGAAGAACAACTGGGAGTGTCGCTACTCTCCCAAAACCAAAAGGTCTCCGCTGAC
TAGGGCACATCTGACAGAAGTGGAATCAAGGCTAGAAAGACTGGAACAGCTATTTCTACTGATTTTTCCT
CGAGAAGACCTTGACATGATTTTGAAAATGGATTCTTTACAGGATATAAAAGCATTGTTAACAGGATTAT
TTGTACAAGATAATGTGAATAAAGATGCCGTCACAGATAGATTGGCTTCAGTGGAGACTGATATGCCTCT
AACATTGAGACAGCATAGAATAAGTGCGACATCATCATCGGAAGAGAGTAGTAACAAAGGTCAAAGACAG
TTGACTGTATCGCCGGAATTTGTAATACGACTCACTATAGGGCGAGCCGCCATCATGGAGGAGCAGAAGC
TGATCTCAGAGGAGGACCTGCATATGGCCATGGAGGCCGAATTCCCGGGGATCTCCACAAGTTTGTACAA
AAAAGCTGAACGAGAAACGTAAAATGATATAAATATCAATATATTAAATTAGATTTTGCATAAAAAACAG
ACTACATAATACTGTAAAACACAACATATCCAGTCACTATGGCGGCCGCATTAGGCACCCCAGGCTTTAC
ACTTTATGCTTCCGGCTCGTATAATGTGTGGATTTTGAGTTAGGATCCGTCGAGATTTTCAGGAGCTAAG
GAAGCTAAAATGGAGAAAAAAATCACTGGATATACCACCGTTGATATATCCCAATGGCATCGTAAAGAAC
ATTTTGAGGCATTTCAGTCAGTTGCTCAATGTACCTATAACCAGACCGTTCAGCTGGATATTACGGCCTT
TTTAAAGACCGTAAAGAAAAATAAGCACAAGTTTTATCCGGCCTTTATTCACATTCTTGCCCGCCTGATG
AATGCTCATCCGGAATTCCGTATGGCAATGAAAGACGGTGAGCTGGTGATATGGGATAGTGTTCACCCTT
GTTACACCGTTTTCCATGAGCAAACTGAAACGTTTTCATCGCTCTGGAGTGAATACCACGACGATTTCCG
GCAGTTTCTACACATATATTCGCAAGATGTGGCGTGTTACGGTGAAAACCTGGCCTATTTCCCTAAAGGG
TTTATTGAGAATATGTTTTTCGTCTCAGCCAATCCCTGGGTGAGTTTCACCAGTTTTGATTTAAACGTGG
CCAATATGGACAACTTCTTCGCCCCCGTTTTCACCATGGGCAAATATTATACGCAAGGCGACAAGGTGCT
GATGCCGCTGGCGATTCAGGTTCATCATGCCGTTTGTGATGGCTTCCATGTCGGCAGAATGCTTAATGAA
TTACAACAGTACTGCGATGAGTGGCAGGGCGGGGCGTAAACGCGTGGATCCGGCTTACTAAAAGCCAGAT
AACAGTATGCGTATTTGCGCGCTGATTTTTGCGGTATAAGAATATATACTGATATGTATACCCGAAGTAT
GTCAAAAAGAGGTATGCTATGAAGCAGCGTATTACAGTGACAGTTGACAGCGACAGCTATCAGTTGCTCA
AGGCATATATGATGTCAATATCTCCGGTCTGGTAAGCACAACCATGCAGAATGAAGCCCGTCGTCTGCGT
GCCGAACGCTGGAAAGCGGAAAATCAGGAAGGGATGGCTGAGGTCGCCCGGTTTATTGAAATGAACGGCT
CTTTTGCTGACGAGAACAGGGGCTGGTGAAATGCAGTTTAAGGTTTACACCTATAAAAGAGAGAGCCGTT
ATCGTCTGTTTGTGGATGTACAGAGTGATATTATTGACACGCCCGGGCGACGGATGGTGATCCCCCTGGC
CAGTGCACGTCTGCTGTCAGATAAAGTCTCCCGTGAACTTTACCCGGTGGTGCATATCGGGGATGAAAGC
TGGCGCATGATGACCACCGATATGGCCAGTGTGCCGGTCTCCGTTATCGGGGAAGAAGTGGCTGATCTCA
GCCACCGCGAAAATGACATCAAAAACGCCATTAACCTGATGTTCTGGGGAATATAAATGTCAGGCTCCCT
TATACACAGCCAGTCTGCAGGTCGACCATAGTGACTGGATATGTTGTGTTTTACAGTATTATGTAGTCTG
TTTTTTATGCAAAATCTAATTTAATATATTGATATTTATATCATTTTACGTTTCTCGTTCAGCTTTCTTG
TACAAAGTGGTAAGTAACTAAGATCCGTCGACCTGCAGCGGCCGCATAACTAGCATAACCCCTTGGGGCC
TCTAAACGGGTCTTGAGGGGTTTTTTGCGCGCTTGCAGCCAAGCTAATTCCGGGCGAATTTCTTATGATT
TATGATTTTTATTATTAAATAAGTTATAAAAAAAATAAGTGTATACAAATTTTAAAGTGACTCTTAGGTT
TTAAAACGAAAATTCTTATTCTTGAGTAACTCTTTCCTGTAGGTCAGGTTGCTTTCTCAGGTATAGCATG
AGGTCGCTCTTATTGACCACACCTCTACCGGCATGCAAGCTTGGCGTAATCATGGTCATAGCTGTTTCCT
GTGTGAAATTGTTATCCGCTCACAATTCCACACAACATACGAGCCGGAAGCATAAAGTGTAAAGCCTGGG
GTGCCTAATGAGTGAGCTAACTCACATTAATTGCGTTGCGCTCACTGCCCGCTTTCCAGTCGGGAAACCT
GTCGTGCCAGCTGCATTAATGAATCGGCCAACGCGCGGGGAGAGGCGGTTTGCGTATTGGGCGCTCTTCC
GCTTCCTCGCTCACTGACTCGCTGCGCTCGGTCGTTCGGCTGCGGCGAGCGGTATCAGCTCACTCAAAGG
CGGTAATACGGTTATCCACAGAATCAGGGGATAACGCAGGAAAGAACATGTGAGCAAAAGGCCAGCAAAA
GGCCAGGAACCGTAAAAAGGCCGCGTTGCTGGCGTTTTTCCATAGGCTCCGCCCCCCTGACGAGCATCAC
AAAAATCGACGCTCAAGTCAGAGGTGGCGAAACCCGACAGGACTATAAAGATACCAGGCGTTTCCCCCTG
GAAGCTCCCTCGTGCGCTCTCCTGTTCCGACCCTGCCGCTTACCGGATACCTGTCCGCCTTTCTCCCTTC
GGGAAGCGTGGCGCTTTCTCATAGCTCACGCTGTAGGTATCTCAGTTCGGTGTAGGTCGTTCGCTCCAAG
CTGGGCTGTGTGCACGAACCCCCCGTTCAGCCCGACCGCTGCGCCTTATCCGGTAACTATCGTCTTGAGT
CCAACCCGGTAAGACACGACTTATCGCCACTGGCAGCAGCCACTGGTAACAGGATTAGCAGAGCGAGGTA
TGTAGGCGGTGCTACAGAGTTCTTGAAGTGGTGGCCTAACTACGGCTACACTAGAAGAACAGTATTTGGT
ATCTGCGCTCTGCTGAAGCCAGTTACCTTCGGAAAAAGAGTTGGTAGCTCTTGATCCGGCAAACAAACCA
CCGCTGGTAGCGGTGGTTTTTTTGTTTGCAAGCAGCAGATTACGCGCAGAAAAAAAGGATCTCAAGAAGA
TCCTTTGATCTTTTCTACGGGGTCTGACGCTCAGTGGAACGAAAACTCACGTTAAGGGATTTTGGTCATG
AGATTATCAAAAAGGATCTTCACCTAGATCCTTTTAAATTAAAAATGAAGTTTTAAATCAATCTAAAGTA
TATATGAGTAACCTGAGGCTATGGCAGGGCCTGCCGCCCCGACGTTGGCTGCGAGCCCTGGGCCTTCACC
CGAACTTGGGGGGTGGGGTGGGGAAAAGGAAGAAACGCGGGCGTATTGGCCCCAATGGGGTCTCGGTGGG
GTATCGACAGAGTGCCAGCCCTGGGACCGAACCCCGCGTTTATGAACAAACGACCCAACACCGTGCGTTT
TATTCTGTCTTTTTATTGCCGTCATAGCGCGGGTTCCTTCCGGTATTGTCTCCTTCCGTGTTTCAGTTAG
CCTCCCCCTAGGGTGGGCGAAGAACTCCAGCATGAGATCCCCGCGCTGGAGGATCATCCAGCCGGCGTCC
CGGAAAACGATTCCGAAGCCCAACCTTTCATAGAAGGCGGCGGTGGAATCGAAATCTCGTGATGGCAGGT
TGGGCGTCGCTTGGTCGGTCATTTCGAACCCCAGAGTCCCGCTCAGAAGAACTCGTCAAGAAGGCGATAG
AAGGCGATGCGCTGCGAATCGGGAGCGGCGATACCGTAAAGCACGAGGAAGCGGTCAGCCCATTCGCCGC
CAAGCTCTTCAGCAATATCACGGGTAGCCAACGCTATGTCCTGATAGCGGTCCGCCACACCCAGCCGGCC
ACAGTCGATGAATCCAGAAAAGCGGCCATTTTCCACCATGATATTCGGCAAGCAGGCATCGCCATGAGTC
ACGACGAGATCCTCGCCGTCGGGCATGCTCGCCTTGAGCCTGGCGAACAGTTCGGCTGGCGCGAGCCCCT
GATGCTCTTCGTCCAGATCATCCTGATCGACAAGACCGGCTTCCATCCGAGTACGTGCTCGCTCGATGCG
ATGTTTCGCTTGGTGGTCGAATGGGCAGGTAGCCGGATCAAGCGTATGCAGCCGCCGCATTGCATCAGCC
ATGATGGATACTTTCTCGGCAGGAGCAAGGTGAGATGACAGGAGATCCTGCCCCGGCACTTCGCCCAATA
GCAGCCAGTCCCTTCCCGCTTCAGTGACAACGTCGAGCACAGCTGCGCAAGGAACGCCCGTCGTGGCCAG
CCACGATAGCCGCGCTGCCTCGTCTTGCAGTTCATTCAGGGCACCGGACAGGTCGGTCTTGACAAAAAGA
ACCGGGCGCCCCTGCGCTGACAGCCGGAACACGGCGGCATCAGAGCAGCCGATTGTCTGTTGTGCCCAGT
CATAGCCGAATAGCCTCTCCACCCAAGCGGCCGGAGAACCTGCGTGCAATCCATCTTGTTCAATCATACT
CTTCCTTTTTCAATATTATTGAAGCATTTATCAGGGTTATTGTCTCATGAGCGGATACATATTTGAATGT
ATTTAGAAAAATAAACAAATAGGGGTTCCGCGCACATTTCCCCGAAAAGTGCCACCTGAACGAAGCATCT
GTGCTTCATTTTGTAGAACAAAAATGCAACGCGAGAGCGCTAATTTTTCAAACAAAGAATCTGAGCTGCA
TTTTTACAGAACAGAAATGCAACGCGAAAGCGCTATTTTACCAACGAAGAATCTGTGCTTCATTTTTGTA
AAACAAAAATGCAACGCGAGAGCGCTAATTTTTCAAACAAAGAATCTGAGCTGCATTTTTACAGAACAGA
AATGCAACGCGAGAGCGCTATTTTACCAACAAAGAATCTATACTTCTTTTTTGTTCTACAAAAATGCATC
CCGAGAGCGCTATTTTTCTAACAAAGCATCTTAGATTACTTTTTTTCTCCTTTGTGCGCTCTATAATGCA
GTCTCTTGATAACTTTTTGCACTGTAGGTCCGTTAAGGTTAGAAGAAGGCTACTTTGGTGTCTATTTTCT
CTTCCATAAAAAAAGCCTGACTCCACTTCCCGCGTTTACTGATTACTAGCGAAGCTGCGGGTGCATTTTT
TCAAGATAAAGGCATCCCCGATTATATTCTATACCGATGTGGATTGCGCATACTTTGTGAACAGAAAGTG
ATAGCGTTGATGATTCTTCATTGGTCAGAAAATTATGAACGGTTTCTTCTATTTTGTCTCTATATACTAC
GTATAGGAAATGTTTACATTTTCGTATTGTTTTCGATTCACTCTATGAATAGTTCTTACTACAATTTTTT
TGTCTAAAGAGTAATACTAGAGATAAACATAAAAAATGTAGAGGTCGAGTTTAGATGCAAGTTCAAGGAG
CGAAAGGTGGATGGGTAGGTTATATAGGGATATAGCACAGAGATATATAGCAAAGAGATACTTTTGAGCA
ATGTTTGTGGAAGCGGTATTCGCAATATTTTAGTAGCTCGTTACAGTCCGGTGCGTTTTTGGTTTTTTGA
AAGTGCGTCTTCAGAGCGCTTTTGGTTTTCAAAAGCGCTCTGAAGTTCCTATACTTTCTAGAGAATAGGA
ACTTCGGAATAGGAACTTCAAAGCGTTTCCGAAAACGAGCGCTTCCGAAAATGCAACGCGAGCTGCGCAC
ATACAGCTCACTGTTCACGTCGCACCTATATCTGCGTGTTGCCTGTATATATATATACATGAGAAGAACG
GCATAGTGCGTGTTTATGCTTAAATGCGTACTTATATGCGTCTATTTATGTAGGATGAAAGGTAGTCTAG
TACCTCCTGTGATATTATCCCATTCCATGCGGGGTATCGTATGCTTCCTTCAGCACTACCCTTTAGCTGT
TCTATATGCTGCCACTCCTCAATTGGATTAGTCTCATCCTTCAATGCTATCATTTCCTTTGATATTGGAT
CATACTAAGAAACCATTATTATCATGACATTAACCTATAAAAATAGGCGTATCACGAGGCCCTTTCGTCT
CGCGCGTTTCGGTGATGACGGTGAAAACCTCTGACACATGCAGCTCCCGGAGACGGTCACAGCTTGTCTG
TAAGCGGATGCCGGGAGCAGACAAGCCCGTCAGGGCGCGTCAGCGGGTGTTGGCGGGTGTCGGGGCTGGC
TTAACTATGCGGCATCAGAGCAGATTGTACTGAGAGTGCACCATAGATCAACGACATTACTATATATATA
ATATAGGAAGCATTTAATAGAACAGCATCGTAATATATGTGTACTTTGCAGTTATGACGCCAGATGGCAG
TAGTGGAAGATATTCTTTATTGAAAAATAGCTTGTCACCTTACGTACAATCTTGATCCGGAGCTTTTCTT
TTTTTGCCGATTAAGAATTAATTCGGTCGAAAAAAGAAAAGGAGAGGGCCAAGAGGGAGGGCATTGGTGA
CTATTGAGCACGTGAGTATACGTGATTAAGCACACAAAGGCAGCTTGGAGTATGTCTGTTATTAATTTCA
CAGGTAGTTCTGGTCCATTGGTGAAAGTTTGCGGCTTGCAGAGCACAGAGGCCGCAGAATGTGCTCTAGA
TTCCGATGCTGACTTGCTGGGTATTATATGTGTGCCCAATAGAAAGAGAACAATTGACCCGGTTATTGCA
AGGAAAATTTCAAGTCTTGTAAAAGCATATAAAAATAGTTCAGGCACTCCGAAATACTTGGTTGGCGTGT
TTCGTAATCAACCTAAGGAGGATGTTTTGGCTCTGGTCAATGATTACGGCATTGATATCGTCCAACTGCA
TGGAGATGAGTCGTGGCAAGAATACCAAGAGTTCCTCGGTTTGCCAGTTATTAAAAGACTCGTATTTCCA
AAAGACTGCAACATACTACTCAGTGCAGCTTCACAGAAACCTCATTCGTTTATTCCCTTGTTTGATTCAG
AAGCAGGTGGGACAGGTGAACTTTTGGATTGGAACTCGATTTCTGACTGGGTTGGAAGGCAAGAGAGCCC
CGAAAGCTTACATTTTATGTTAGCTGGTGGACTGACGCCAGAAAATGTTGGTGATGCGCTTAGATTAAAT
GGCGTTATTGGTGTTGATGTAAGCGGAGGTGTGGAGACAAATGGTGTAAAAGACTCTAACAAAATAGCAA
ATTTCGTCAAAAATGCTAAGAAATAGGTTATTACTGAGTAGTATTTATTTAAGTATTGTTTGTGCACTTG
CCGATCTATGCGGTGTGAAATACCGCACAGATGCGTAAGGAGAAAATACCGCATCAGGAAATTGTAAGCG
TTAATATTTTGTTAAAATTCGCGTTAAATTTTTGTTAAATCAGCTCATTTTTTAACCAATAGGCCGAAAT
CGGCAAAATCCCTTATAAATCAAAAGAATAGACCGAGATAGGGT
[37 nt withheld, positions 8655-8691]
AAAGAACGTGGACTCCAACGTCAAAGG
[49 nt withheld, positions 8719-8767]
T
[91 nt withheld, positions 8769-8859]
G
[124 nt withheld, positions 8861-8984]
CCATTCGCCATTCAGGCTGCGCAACTGTTGGGAAGGGCGAT
